>Addgene plasmid #161768 | FUS_Halo_C_allele_400 | addgene full sequence | sequence record 318798 | Addgene NGS Result
GTAAAACGACGGCCAGTGAATTCGAGCTCGGTACCTCGCGAATGCATCTAGATGGACCGTGGAGGCTTCC
GAGGGGGCCGGGGTGGTGGGGACAGAGGTGGCTTTGGCCCTGGCAAGATGGATTCCAGGTAAGACTTTAA
ATCAGAATAAAAAAGTAGAGCAGTTGAACAGAGGCCATAGGATAACAGGGTTTTGTTGAGAAAGTGGTTT
CATTTTGAGGGCTAGGTGGAAAGACCTGAGGTTGTAACCAGTAGTGGAGAGGGAAGGAAAATTAACTCAG
GGGGAGTGAATCTGTAGACCCACTTGAGATAAGATACTCGCTGGGTTAGGTAGGAGGGGCAGATAGGATA
TCTAGGCTTGGAGAGGCTGGTAACTCAAATATAATGGATACTTAATTTTTTTTTTTTTTTTTGCAGGGGT
GAGCACAGACAGGATCGCAGGGAGAGGCCGTATGGTGGAGGAGGTTCTGGAGGCGGTGGAAGTGGTGGCG
GAGGTAGCGCCGAGATCGGCACCGGCTTTCCCTTCGATCCTCACTACGTGGAAGTGCTGGGCGAGAGAAT
GCACTATGTGGACGTGGGCCCCAGAGATGGAACCCCTGTGCTGTTTCTGCACGGCAACCCTACCAGCAGC
TACGTGTGGCGGAACATCATCCCTCACGTGGCCCCTACACACAGATGTATCGCCCCTGACCTGATCGGCA
TGGGCAAGAGCGATAAGCCCGACCTGGGCTACTTCTTCGACGACCACGTGCGGTTCATGGACGCCTTTAT
TGAGGCCCTCGGCCTGGAAGAGGTGGTGCTGGTTATTCACGATTGGGGCAGCGCCCTGGGATTCCACTGG
GCCAAGAGAAACCCCGAGAGAGTGAAGGGAATCGCCTTCATGGAATTCATCAGGCCCATTCCTACCTGGG
ACGAGTGGCCTGAGTTCGCCAGAGAGACATTCCAGGCCTTCAGAACCACCGACGTGGGCAGAAAGCTGAT
CATCGACCAGAACGTGTTCATCGAGGGCACCCTGCCTATGGGAGTCGTCAGACCACTGACCGAGGTGGAA
ATGGACCACTACAGAGAGCCCTTTCTGAACCCCGTGGACCGGGAACCTCTTTGGAGATTCCCCAACGAGC
TGCCCATTGCCGGCGAGCCTGCTAATATTGTGGCCCTGGTGGAAGAGTACATGGACTGGCTGCATCAGAG
CCCCGTGCCTAAGCTGCTGTTTTGGGGAACACCCGGCGTGCTGATTCCTCCTGCTGAAGCTGCCAGACTG
GCCAAGAGCCTGCCTAATTGCAAGGCCGTGGATATCGGCCCTGGCCTGAATCTGCTGCAAGAGGACAACC
CCGATCTGATCGGCTCCGAGATTGCCAGATGGCTGAGCACCCTGGAAATCAGCGGATAATTAGCCTGGCT
CCCCAGGTTCTGGAACAGCTTTTTGTCCTGTACCCAGTGTTACCCTCGTTATTTTGTAACCTTCCAATTC
CTGATCACCCAAGGGTTTTTTTGTGTCGGACTATGTAATTGTAACTATACCTCTGGTTCCCATTAAAAGT
GACCATTTTAGTTAAATTTTGTTCCTCTTCCCCCTTTTCACTTTCCTGGAAGATCGATGTCCCGATCAGG
AAGGTAGAGAGTTTTCCTGTTCAGATTACCCTGCCCAGCAGGAACTGGAATACAGTGTTCGGGGAGAAGG
CCAAATGATATCCTTGAGAGCAGAGATTAAACTTTTCTGTCATGGGGAAAGTTGGTGTATAAATGAGAAA
TGAAGAACATGGGATGTCATGAGTGTTGGCCTAAATTTGATCGGATCCCGGGCCCGTCGACTGCAGAGGC
CTGCATGCAAGCTTGGCGTAATCATGGTCATAGCTGTTTCCTGTGTGAAATTGTTATCCGCTCACAATTC
CACACAACATACGAGCCGGAAGCATAAAGTGTAAAGCCTGGGGTGCCTAATGAGTGAGCTAACTCACATT
AATTGCGTTGCGCTCACTGCCCGCTTTCCAGTCGGGAAACCTGTCGTGCCAGCTGCATTAATGAATCGGC
CAACGCGCGGGGAGAGGCGGTTTGCGTATTGGGCGCTCTTCCGCTTCCTCGCTCACTGACTCGCTGCGCT
CGGTCGTTCGGCTGCGGCGAGCGGTATCAGCTCACTCAAAGGCGGTAATACGGTTATCCACAGAATCAGG
GGATAACGCAGGAAAGAACATGTGAGCAAAAGGCCAGCAAAAGGCCAGGAACCGTAAAAAGGCCGCGTTG
CTGGCGTTTTTCCATAGGCTCCGCCCCCCTGACGAGCATCACAAAAATCGACGCTCAAGTCAGAGGTGGC
GAAACCCGACAGGACTATAAAGATACCAGGCGTTTCCCCCTGGAAGCTCCCTCGTGCGCTCTCCTGTTCC
GACCCTGCCGCTTACCGGATACCTGTCCGCCTTTCTCCCTTCGGGAAGCGTGGCGCTTTCTCATAGCTCA
CGCTGTAGGTATCTCAGTTCGGTGTAGGTCGTTCGCTCCAAGCTGGGCTGTGTGCACGAACCCCCCGTTC
AGCCCGACCGCTGCGCCTTATCCGGTAACTATCGTCTTGAGTCCAACCCGGTAAGACACGACTTATCGCC
ACTGGCAGCAGCCACTGGTAACAGGATTAGCAGAGCGAGGTATGTAGGCGGTGCTACAGAGTTCTTGAAG
TGGTGGCCTAACTACGGCTACACTAGAAGAACAGTATTTGGTATCTGCGCTCTGCTGAAGCCAGTTACCT
TCGGAAAAAGAGTTGGTAGCTCTTGATCCGGCAAACAAACCACCGCTGGTAGCGGTGGTTTTTTTGTTTG
CAAGCAGCAGATTACGCGCAGAAAAAAAGGATCTCAAGAAGATCCTTTGATCTTTTCTACGGGGTCTGAC
GCTCAGTGGAACGAAAACTCACGTTAAGGGATTTTGGTCATGAGATTATCAAAAAGGATCTTCACCTAGA
TCCTTTTAAATTAAAAATGAAGTTTTAAATCAATCTAAAGTATATATGAGTAAACTTGGTCTGACAGTTA
CCAATGCTTAATCAGTGAGGCACCTATCTCAGCGATCTGTCTATTTCGTTCATCCATAGTTGCCTGACTC
CCCGTCGTGTAGATAACTACGATACGGGAGGGCTTACCATCTGGCCCCAGTGCTGCAATGATACCGCGAG
ATCCACGCTCACCGGCTCCAGATTTATCAGCAATAAACCAGCCAGCCGGAAGGGCCGAGCGCAGAAGTGG
TCCTGCAACTTTATCCGCCTCCATCCAGTCTATTAATTGTTGCCGGGAAGCTAGAGTAAGTAGTTCGCCA
GTTAATAGTTTGCGCAACGTTGTTGCCATTGCTACAGGCATCGTGGTGTCACGCTCGTCGTTTGGTATGG
CTTCATTCAGCTCCGGTTCCCAACGATCAAGGCGAGTTACATGATCCCCCATGTTGTGCAAAAAAGCGGT
TAGCTCCTTCGGTCCTCCGATCGTTGTCAGAAGTAAGTTGGCCGCAGTGTTATCACTCATGGTTATGGCA
GCACTGCATAATTCTCTTACTGTCATGCCATCCGTAAGATGCTTTTCTGTGACTGGTGAGTACTCAACCA
AGTCATTCTGAGAATAGTGTATGCGGCGACCGAGTTGCTCTTGCCCGGCGTCAATACGGGATAATACCGC
GCCACATAGCAGAACTTTAAAAGTGCTCATCATTGGAAAACGTTCTTCGGGGCGAAAACTCTCAAGGATC
TTACCGCTGTTGAGATCCAGTTCGATGTAACCCACTCGTGCACCCAACTGATCTTCAGCATCTTTTACTT
TCACCAGCGTTTCTGGGTGAGCAAAAACAGGAAGGCAAAATGCCGCAAAAAAGGGAATAAGGGCGACACG
GAAATGTTGAATACTCATACTCTTCCTTTTTCAATATTATTGAAGCATTTATCAGGGTTATTGTCTCATG
AGCGGATACATATTTGAATGTATTTAGAAAAATAAACAAATAGGGGTTCCGCGCACATTTCCCCGAAAAG
TGCCACCTGACGTCTAAGAAACCATTATTATCATGACATTAACCTATAAAAATAGGCGTATCACGAGGCC
CTTTCGTCTCGCGCGTTTCGGTGATGACGGTGAAAACCTCTGACACATGCAGCTCCCGGAGACGGTCACA
GCTTGTCTGTAAGCGGATGCCGGGAGCAGACAAGCCCGTCAGGGCGCGTCAGCGGGTGTTGGCGGGTGTC
GGGGCTGGCTTAACTATGCGGCATCAGAGCAGATTGTACTGAGAGTGCACCATATGCGGTGTGAAATACC
GCACAGATGCGTAAGGAGAAAATACCGCATCAGGCGCCATTCGCCATTCAGGCTGCGCAACTGTTGGGAA
GGGCGATCGGTGCGGGCCTCTTCGCTATTACGCCAGCTGGCGAAAGGGGGATGTGCTGCAAGGCGATTAA
GTTGGGTAACGCCAGGGTTTTCCCAGTCACGACGTT
Features (pLannotate 1.2.2; 11 found; start..end, strand, type, name):
    499..1374    +  CDS            dhaA: DHAA_PSEPV - Experimental evidence at protein level: Swiss-Prot protein existence level 1. Catalyzes hydrolytic cleavage of carbon-halogen bonds in halogenated aliphatic compounds, leading to the formation of the corresponding primary alcohols, halide ions and protons. Has a broad substrate specificity, as it is able to dehalogenate mono- and di- chlorinated and brominated alkanes (up to at least C10), and the two isomers of 1,3-dichloropropene to 3-chloroallyl alcohol; the highest activity was found with 1,2-dibromoethane, while no activity was observed with the analog 1,2-dichloroethane. Fro
   1871..1887    -  protein_bind   lac operator: The lac repressor binds to the lac operator to inhibit transcription in E. coli. This inhibition can be relieved by adding lactose or isopropyl-β-D-thiogalactopyranoside (IPTG). lac repressor encoded by lacI
   1895..1925    -  promoter       lac promoter: promoter for the E. coli lac operon
   1940..1961    -  protein_bind   CAP binding site: CAP binding activates transcription in the presence of cAMP. E. coli catabolite activator protein
   1974..2066    -  CDS            lacI (fragment): lac repressor; lacI; The lac repressor binds to the lac operator to inhibit transcription in E. coli. This inhibition can be relieved by adding lactose or isopropyl-β-D-thiogalactopyranoside (IPTG).
   2249..2837    -  rep_origin     ori: high-copy-number ColE1/pMB1/pBR322/pUC origin of replication
   3008..3868    -  CDS            AmpR: β-lactamase; bla; confers resistance to ampicillin, carbenicillin, and related antibiotics
   3869..3973    -  promoter       AmpR promoter: bla
   4068..4103    +  CDS            rop (fragment): Rop protein, which maintains plasmids at low copy number; rop
   4205..4304    +  misc_feature   bom (fragment): basis of mobility region from pBR322
   4310..21      -  CDS            lacZα (fragment) (across the origin): LacZα fragment of β-galactosidase; lacZ fragment
