[The description below was written by a language model from this plasmid's Addgene catalogue record and pLannotate feature annotations shown in this document.]
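Description:
FUS_Halo_C_allele_400 is a homology-directed repair donor plasmid built on the pUC57-BsaI-Free cloning backbone, intended for knocking a HaloTag coding sequence into the endogenous human FUS locus so that the native protein is expressed as a C-terminal HaloTag fusion. It is propagated in E. coli as a high-copy plasmid through the ColE1/pUC-type origin and selected with ampicillin via the β-lactamase gene and its own promoter. The remaining annotated backbone elements (lac promoter, lac operator, CAP binding site, and fragments of lacI, lacZα, rop and bom) are vestiges of the pUC/pBR322 lineage and play no role in the tagging function.

The only payload feature detected by automated annotation is an open reading frame of roughly 0.9 kb matched to the bacterial haloalkane dehalogenase DhaA. This is the enzyme from which HaloTag was engineered, so the hit corresponds to the HaloTag cassette, which covalently binds synthetic chloroalkane ligands carrying fluorophores, affinity handles or degrader moieties. Unannotated stretches of several hundred bases lie on each side of this reading frame; these presumably hold the FUS genomic homology arms, and the "400" in the name may refer to arm length, although the record does not state either point explicitly. No mammalian promoter, polyadenylation signal or selection marker is annotated, consistent with a design in which expression depends on in-frame integration at the FUS gene under its native regulation.

The donor would typically be supplied together with a site-specific nuclease such as Cas9 and a guide targeting the FUS stop codon region, neither of which is encoded here. FUS is linked to amyotrophic lateral sclerosis, and the construct comes from an initiative focused on iPSC models of neurodegenerative disease, where tagged alleles support imaging, pulldown and turnover studies of the endogenous protein.
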