Addgene plasmid #161768: FUS_Halo_C_allele_400
Purpose: Donor vector for endogenous tagging of human FUS at the C-terminus with halotag
Depositing lab: iPSC Neurodegenerative Disease Initiative (iNDI) & Michael Ward. Depositing organization: National Institute of Neurological Disorders and Strokes (NINDS).
Backbone
  Vector backbone: pUC57-BsaI-Free
  Vector type: Donor vector for endogenous tagging
Growth in bacteria
  Bacterial resistance: Ampicillin, 100 μg/mL
  Growth temperature: 37°C
  Growth strain: DH5alpha
  Copy number: High Copy
Gene/Insert
  Gene/Insert name: halotag (alt name: FUS)
  Species: H. sapiens (human)
  Entrez Gene: FUS (a.k.a. ALS6, ETM4, FUS1, HNRNPP2, POMP75, TLS, altFUS)
Terms and licenses: Academic/Nonprofit Terms; Industry Terms: Not Available to Industry
How to cite: FUS_Halo_C_allele_400 was a gift from iPSC Neurodegenerative Disease Initiative (iNDI) & Michael Ward (Addgene plasmid # 161768 ; http://n2t.net/addgene:161768 ; RRID:Addgene_161768)
