>Addgene plasmid #161768 | FUS_Halo_C_allele_400 | depositor partial sequence | sequence record 313572 | FUS_Halo_C_allele_400 sequence 1736 bps
GGACCGTGGAGGCTTCCGAGGGGGCCGGGGTGGTGGGGACAGAGGTGGCTTTGGCCCTGGCAAGATGGAT
TCCAGGTAAGACTTTAAATCAGAATAAAAAAGTAGAGCAGTTGAACAGAGGCCATAGGATAACAGGGTTT
TGTTGAGAAAGTGGTTTCATTTTGAGGGCTAGGTGGAAAGACCTGAGGTTGTAACCAGTAGTGGAGAGGG
AAGGAAAATTAACTCAGGGGGAGTGAATCTGTAGACCCACTTGAGATAAGATACTCGCTGGGTTAGGTAG
GAGGGGCAGATAGGATATCTAGGCTTGGAGAGGCTGGTAACTCAAATATAATGGATACTTAATTTTTTTT
TTTTTTTTTGCAGGGGTGAGCACAGACAGGATCGCAGGGAGAGGCCGTATGGTGGAGGAGGTTCTGGAGG
CGGTGGAAGTGGTGGCGGAGGTAGCGCCGAGATCGGCACCGGCTTTCCCTTCGATCCTCACTACGTGGAA
GTGCTGGGCGAGAGAATGCACTATGTGGACGTGGGCCCCAGAGATGGAACCCCTGTGCTGTTTCTGCACG
GCAACCCTACCAGCAGCTACGTGTGGCGGAACATCATCCCTCACGTGGCCCCTACACACAGATGTATCGC
CCCTGACCTGATCGGCATGGGCAAGAGCGATAAGCCCGACCTGGGCTACTTCTTCGACGACCACGTGCGG
TTCATGGACGCCTTTATTGAGGCCCTCGGCCTGGAAGAGGTGGTGCTGGTTATTCACGATTGGGGCAGCG
CCCTGGGATTCCACTGGGCCAAGAGAAACCCCGAGAGAGTGAAGGGAATCGCCTTCATGGAATTCATCAG
GCCCATTCCTACCTGGGACGAGTGGCCTGAGTTCGCCAGAGAGACATTCCAGGCCTTCAGAACCACCGAC
GTGGGCAGAAAGCTGATCATCGACCAGAACGTGTTCATCGAGGGCACCCTGCCTATGGGAGTCGTCAGAC
CACTGACCGAGGTGGAAATGGACCACTACAGAGAGCCCTTTCTGAACCCCGTGGACCGGGAACCTCTTTG
GAGATTCCCCAACGAGCTGCCCATTGCCGGCGAGCCTGCTAATATTGTGGCCCTGGTGGAAGAGTACATG
GACTGGCTGCATCAGAGCCCCGTGCCTAAGCTGCTGTTTTGGGGAACACCCGGCGTGCTGATTCCTCCTG
CTGAAGCTGCCAGACTGGCCAAGAGCCTGCCTAATTGCAAGGCCGTGGATATCGGCCCTGGCCTGAATCT
GCTGCAAGAGGACAACCCCGATCTGATCGGCTCCGAGATTGCCAGATGGCTGAGCACCCTGGAAATCAGC
GGATAATTAGCCTGGCTCCCCAGGTTCTGGAACAGCTTTTTGTCCTGTACCCAGTGTTACCCTCGTTATT
TTGTAACCTTCCAATTCCTGATCACCCAAGGGTTTTTTTGTGTCGGACTATGTAATTGTAACTATACCTC
TGGTTCCCATTAAAAGTGACCATTTTAGTTAAATTTTGTTCCTCTTCCCCCTTTTCACTTTCCTGGAAGA
TCGATGTCCCGATCAGGAAGGTAGAGAGTTTTCCTGTTCAGATTACCCTGCCCAGCAGGAACTGGAATAC
AGTGTTCGGGGAGAAGGCCAAATGATATCCTTGAGAGCAGAGATTAAACTTTTCTGTCATGGGGAAAGTT
GGTGTATAAATGAGAAATGAAGAACATGGGATGTCATGAGTGTTGGCCTAAATTTG
